Addgene plasmid #138836: pPD243 VP64-ZF92
Purpose: Constitutive expression of VP64-ZF92 under the CMV promoter.
Depositing lab: Joshua Leonard. Depositing organization: Northwestern University. Publication: The COMET toolkit for composing customizable genetic programs in mammalian cells. Donahue PS, Draut JW, Muldoon JJ, Edelstein HI, Bagheri N, Leonard JN. Nat Commun. 2020 Feb 7;11(1):779. doi: 10.1038/s41467-019-14147-5. PubMed 32034124.
Backbone
  Vector backbone: pPD005 pcDNA Golden Gate
  Vector type: Mammalian Expression, Synthetic Biology
Growth in bacteria
  Bacterial resistance: Ampicillin, 100 μg/mL
  Growth temperature: 37°C
  Growth strain: DH5alpha
  Copy number: High Copy
Gene/Insert
  Gene/Insert name: VP64-ZF92
  Species: Synthetic
  Promoter: CMV
  Tag / fusion protein: 3xFlag (N terminal on insert)
  Cloning method: Restriction Enzyme; 5′ cloning site NheI (not destroyed); 3′ cloning site NotI (not destroyed)
  Sequencing primers: 5′ CGCAAATGGGCGGTAGGCGTG; 3′ TAGAAGGCACAGTCGAGG
Terms and licenses: Academic/Nonprofit Terms; Industry Terms: Not Available to Industry
Depositor comments: Leonard Lab plasmid reference number: L1365
How to cite: pPD243 VP64-ZF92 was a gift from Joshua Leonard (Addgene plasmid # 138836 ; http://n2t.net/addgene:138836 ; RRID:Addgene_138836)
