[The description below was written by a language model from this plasmid's Addgene catalogue record and pLannotate feature annotations shown in this document.]
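Description:
pPD243 VP64-ZF92 is a 4.9 kb mammalian expression plasmid built on pPD005, a pcDNA-derived backbone adapted for Golden Gate assembly. It is part of the COMET toolkit of synthetic transcription factors and promoters for composing genetic programs in mammalian cells. In bacteria it replicates from a high-copy ColE1/pUC-type origin and is selected with ampicillin through the β-lactamase gene and its native promoter. An f1 origin is also present.

The payload is a synthetic open reading frame inserted between NheI and NotI sites. It encodes an N-terminal 3xFLAG epitope followed by the VP64 activation domain fused to the zinc finger DNA-binding domain ZF92. VP64 consists of four tandem copies of the minimal herpes simplex virus VP16 activation domain. The automated annotation picks up only short fragments of the tag and the VP16 repeats and does not annotate the zinc finger itself. Transcription is driven constitutively by the human CMV immediate early enhancer and promoter and terminated by the bovine growth hormone polyadenylation signal. A T7 promoter lies just upstream of the coding region, as is usual for pcDNA vectors.

Downstream, the SV40 early promoter and SV40 poly(A) signal flank only a short fragment of a bleomycin-family resistance gene, so the plasmid does not appear to carry an intact mammalian selection marker and is best suited to transient transfection. The short lac, lacI, bom and HIV-1 LTR hits look like backbone remnants or incidental matches. The construct supplies a constitutively expressed, FLAG-detectable transcriptional activator, presumably for use with reporter or output promoters carrying cognate ZF92 binding sites, although the record itself does not name a partner construct.
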