Features (pLannotate 1.2.2; 21 found; start..end, strand, type, name):
     28..80      -  misc_feature   bom (fragment): basis of mobility region from pBR322
    235..614     +  enhancer       CMV enhancer: human cytomegalovirus immediate early enhancer
    615..818     +  promoter       CMV promoter: human cytomegalovirus (CMV) immediate early promoter
    814..847     +  LTR            5' LTR (truncated) (fragment): truncated 5' long terminal repeat (LTR) from HIV-1
    863..881     +  promoter       T7 promoter: promoter for bacteriophage T7 RNA polymerase
    952..975     +  CDS            3xFLAG (fragment): three tandem FLAG® epitope tags
   1147..1163    +  CDS            VP96 (fragment): 6 tandem repeats of the minimal activation domain of herpes simplex virus VP16 (Cheng et al., 2013)
   1563..1674    +  polyA_signal   bGH poly(A) signal: bovine growth hormone polyadenylation signal
   1791..1812    +  promoter       SV40 promoter (fragment): SV40 enhancer and early promoter
   1833..2261    +  rep_origin     f1 ori (sequence partly withheld): f1 bacteriophage origin of replication; arrow indicates direction of (+) strand synthesis
   2266..2288    +  promoter       SV40 promoter (fragment): SV40 enhancer and early promoter
   2289..2480    +  promoter       SV40 promoter: SV40 early promoter
   2507..2605    +  CDS            ble (fragment): BLE_KLEPN - Experimental evidence at protein level: Swiss-Prot protein existence level 1. Binding protein with a strong affinity to the bleomycin family of antibiotics. Binds to CL990; an antimitotic-antibiotic compound. From Klebsiella pneumoniae.
   2600..2721    +  polyA_signal   SV40 poly(A) signal: SV40 polyadenylation signal
   2794..2810    -  protein_bind   lac operator: The lac repressor binds to the lac operator to inhibit transcription in E. coli. This inhibition can be relieved by adding lactose or isopropyl-β-D-thiogalactopyranoside (IPTG). lac repressor encoded by lacI
   2818..2848    -  promoter       lac promoter: promoter for the E. coli lac operon
   2863..2884    -  protein_bind   CAP binding site: CAP binding activates transcription in the presence of cAMP. E. coli catabolite activator protein
   2897..2989    -  CDS            lacI (fragment): lac repressor; lacI; The lac repressor binds to the lac operator to inhibit transcription in E. coli. This inhibition can be relieved by adding lactose or isopropyl-β-D-thiogalactopyranoside (IPTG).
   3172..3760    -  rep_origin     ori: high-copy-number ColE1/pMB1/pBR322/pUC origin of replication
   3931..4791    -  CDS            AmpR: β-lactamase; bla; confers resistance to ampicillin, carbenicillin, and related antibiotics
   4792..4896    -  promoter       AmpR promoter: bla
>Addgene plasmid #138836 | pPD243 VP64-ZF92 | addgene full sequence | sequence record 321837 | Addgene NGS Result
GACGGATCGGGAGATCTCCCGATCCCCTATGGTGCACTCTCAGTACAATCTGCTCTGATGCCGCATAGTT
AAGCCAGTATCTGCTCCCTGCTTGTGTGTTGGAGGTCGCTGAGTAGTGCGCGAGCAAAATTTAAGCTACA
ACAAGGCAAGGCTTGACCGACAATTGCATGAAGAATCTGCTTAGGGTTAGGCGTTTTGCGCTGCTTCGCG
ATGTACGGGCCAGATATACGCGTTGACATTGATTATTGACTAGTTATTAATAGTAATCAATTACGGGGTC
ATTAGTTCATAGCCCATATATGGAGTTCCGCGTTACATAACTTACGGTAAATGGCCCGCCTGGCTGACCG
CCCAACGACCCCCGCCCATTGACGTCAATAATGACGTATGTTCCCATAGTAACGCCAATAGGGACTTTCC
ATTGACGTCAATGGGTGGAGTATTTACGGTAAACTGCCCACTTGGCAGTACATCAAGTGTATCATATGCC
AAGTACGCCCCCTATTGACGTCAATGACGGTAAATGGCCCGCCTGGCATTATGCCCAGTACATGACCTTA
TGGGACTTTCCTACTTGGCAGTACATCTACGTATTAGTCATCGCTATTACCATGGTGATGCGGTTTTGGC
AGTACATCAATGGGCGTGGATAGCGGTTTGACTCACGGGGATTTCCAAGTCTCCACCCCATTGACGTCAA
TGGGAGTTTGTTTTGGCACCAAAATCAACGGGACTTTCCAAAATGTCGTAACAACTCCGCCCCATTGACG
CAAATGGGCGGTAGGCGTGTACGGTGGGAGGTCTATATAAGCAGAGCTCTCTGGCTAACTAGAGAACCCA
CTGCTTACTGGCTTATCGAAATTAATACGACTCACTATAGGGAGTCCCAAGCTGGCTAGCGCCACCATGG
ATTATAAGGATCACGATGGCGACTACAAGGACCACGATATTGACTACAAAGACGATGACGATAAAATGGC
TCCTAAGAAAAAGCGCAAAGTCGGTATCCATGGCGTTCCCGGATCAGACGCATTGGACGATTTTGATCTG
GATATGCTGGGAAGTGACGCCCTCGATGATTTTGACCTTGACATGCTTGGTTCGGATGCCCTTGATGACT
TTGACCTCGACATGCTCGGCAGTGACGCCCTTGATGATTTCGACCTGGACATGCTGATTAACTCTAGAAG
TTCCGGATCTTCTGGTTCTGGTTCTGGTTCAGGATCCGGTACCGGTGGAGCTAGACCCGGGGAGCGCCCC
TTCCAGTGTCGCATTTGCATGCGGAACTTTTCGGATTCTCCAACTTTGAGGAGGCATACCCGTACTCATA
CCGGTGAAAAACCGTTTCAGTGTCGGATCTGTATGCGAAATTTCTCCCAAAGATCATCTTTGGTTAGACA
TCTACGTACGCACACCGGCGAGAAGCCATTCCAATGCCGAATATGCATGCGCAACTTCAGTGAAAGAGGT
AATTTGACTAGACACCTAAAAACCCACCTGAGAGGATCTTAAGCGGCCGCTCGAGTCTAGAGGGCCCGTT
TAAACCCGCTGATCAGCCTCGACTGTGCCTTCTAGTTGCCAGCCATCTGTTGTTTGCCCCTCCCCCGTGC
CTTCCTTGACCCTGGAAGGTGCCACTCCCACTGTCCTTTCCTAATAAAATGAGGAAATTGCATCGCATTG
TCTGAGTAGGTGTCATTCTATTCTGGGGGGTGGGGTGGGGCAGGACAGCAAGGGGGAGGATTGGGAAGTC
AATAGCAGGCATGCTGGGGATGCGGTGGGCTCTATGGCTTCTGAGGCGGAAAGAACCAGCTGGGGCTCTA
GGGGGTATCCCC
[124 nt withheld, positions 1833-1956]
C
[91 nt withheld, positions 1958-2048]
A
[49 nt withheld, positions 2050-2098]
CCTTTGACGTTGGAGTCCACGTTCTTT
[37 nt withheld, positions 2126-2162]
ACCCTATCTCGGTCTATTCTTTTGATTTATAAGGGATTTTGCCGATTTCGGCCTATTGGTTAAAAAATGA
GCTGATTTAACAAAAATTTAACGCGAATTAATTCTGTGGAATGTGTGTCAGTTAGGCTCAATTAGTCAGC
AACCATAGTCCCGCCCCTAACTCCGCCCATCCCGCCCCTAACTCCGCCCAGTTCCGCCCATTCTCCGCCC
CATGGCTGACTAATTTTTTTTATTTATGCAGAGGCCGAGGCCGCCTCTGCCTCTGAGCTATTCCAGAAGT
AGTGAGGAGGCTTTTTTGGAGGCCTAGGCTTTTGCAAAAAGCTCCCGGGAGCTTGTATATCCATTTTCGG
AGGTTGGGCTTCGGAATCGTTTTCCGGGACGCCGGCTGGATGATCCTCCAGCGCGGGGATCTCATGCTGG
AGTTCTTCGCCCACCCCAACTTGTTTATTGCAGCTTATAATGGTTACAAATAAAGCAATAGCATCACAAA
TTTCACAAATAAAGCATTTTTTTCACTGCATTCTAGTTGTGGTTTGTCCAAACTCATCAATGTATCTTAT
CATGTCTGTATACCGTCGACCTCTAGCTAGAGCTTGGCGTAATCATGGTCATAGCTGTTTCCTGTGTGAA
ATTGTTATCCGCTCACAATTCCACACAACATACGAGCCGGAAGCATAAAGTGTAAAGCCTGGGGTGCCTA
ATGAGTGAGCTAACTCACATTAATTGCGTTGCGCTCACTGCCCGCTTTCCAGTCGGGAAACCTGTCGTGC
CAGCTGCATTAATGAATCGGCCAACGCGCGGGGAGAGGCGGTTTGCGTATTGGGCGCTCTTCCGCTTCCT
CGCTCACTGACTCGCTGCGCTCGGTCGTTCGGCTGCGGCGAGCGGTATCAGCTCACTCAAAGGCGGTAAT
ACGGTTATCCACAGAATCAGGGGATAACGCAGGAAAGAACATGTGAGCAAAAGGCCAGCAAAAGGCCAGG
AACCGTAAAAAGGCCGCGTTGCTGGCGTTTTTCCATAGGCTCCGCCCCCCTGACGAGCATCACAAAAATC
GACGCTCAAGTCAGAGGTGGCGAAACCCGACAGGACTATAAAGATACCAGGCGTTTCCCCCTGGAAGCTC
CCTCGTGCGCTCTCCTGTTCCGACCCTGCCGCTTACCGGATACCTGTCCGCCTTTCTCCCTTCGGGAAGC
GTGGCGCTTTCTCATAGCTCACGCTGTAGGTATCTCAGTTCGGTGTAGGTCGTTCGCTCCAAGCTGGGCT
GTGTGCACGAACCCCCCGTTCAGCCCGACCGCTGCGCCTTATCCGGTAACTATCGTCTTGAGTCCAACCC
GGTAAGACACGACTTATCGCCACTGGCAGCAGCCACTGGTAACAGGATTAGCAGAGCGAGGTATGTAGGC
GGTGCTACAGAGTTCTTGAAGTGGTGGCCTAACTACGGCTACACTAGAAGAACAGTATTTGGTATCTGCG
CTCTGCTGAAGCCAGTTACCTTCGGAAAAAGAGTTGGTAGCTCTTGATCCGGCAAACAAACCACCGCTGG
TAGCGGTGGTTTTTTTGTTTGCAAGCAGCAGATTACGCGCAGAAAAAAAGGATCTCAAGAAGATCCTTTG
ATCTTTTCTACGGGGTCTGACGCTCAGTGGAACGAAAACTCACGTTAAGGGATTTTGGTCATGAGATTAT
CAAAAAGGATCTTCACCTAGATCCTTTTAAATTAAAAATGAAGTTTTAAATCAATCTAAAGTATATATGA
GTAAACTTGGTCTGACAGTTACCAATGCTTAATCAGTGAGGCACCTATCTCAGCGATCTGTCTATTTCGT
TCATCCATAGTTGCCTGACTCCCCGTCGTGTAGATAACTACGATACGGGAGGGCTTACCATCTGGCCCCA
GTGCTGCAATGATACCGCGAGATCCACGCTCACCGGCTCCAGATTTATCAGCAATAAACCAGCCAGCCGG
AAGGGCCGAGCGCAGAAGTGGTCCTGCAACTTTATCCGCCTCCATCCAGTCTATTAATTGTTGCCGGGAA
GCTAGAGTAAGTAGTTCGCCAGTTAATAGTTTGCGCAACGTTGTTGCCATTGCTACAGGCATCGTGGTGT
CACGCTCGTCGTTTGGTATGGCTTCATTCAGCTCCGGTTCCCAACGATCAAGGCGAGTTACATGATCCCC
CATGTTGTGCAAAAAAGCGGTTAGCTCCTTCGGTCCTCCGATCGTTGTCAGAAGTAAGTTGGCCGCAGTG
TTATCACTCATGGTTATGGCAGCACTGCATAATTCTCTTACTGTCATGCCATCCGTAAGATGCTTTTCTG
TGACTGGTGAGTACTCAACCAAGTCATTCTGAGAATAGTGTATGCGGCGACCGAGTTGCTCTTGCCCGGC
GTCAATACGGGATAATACCGCGCCACATAGCAGAACTTTAAAAGTGCTCATCATTGGAAAACGTTCTTCG
GGGCGAAAACTCTCAAGGATCTTACCGCTGTTGAGATCCAGTTCGATGTAACCCACTCGTGCACCCAACT
GATCTTCAGCATCTTTTACTTTCACCAGCGTTTCTGGGTGAGCAAAAACAGGAAGGCAAAATGCCGCAAA
AAAGGGAATAAGGGCGACACGGAAATGTTGAATACTCATACTCTTCCTTTTTCAATATTATTGAAGCATT
TATCAGGGTTATTGTCTCATGAGCGGATACATATTTGAATGTATTTAGAAAAATAAACAAATAGGGGTTC
CGCGCACATTTCCCCGAAAAGTGCCACCTGACGTC
