>Addgene plasmid #138836 | pPD243 VP64-ZF92 | depositor partial sequence | sequence record 268339 | VP64-ZF92 gene
ATGGATTATAAGGATCACGATGGCGACTACAAGGACCACGATATTGACTACAAAGACGATGACGATAAAA
TGGCTCCTAAGAAAAAGCGCAAAGTCGGTATCCATGGCGTTCCCGGATCAGACGCATTGGACGATTTTGA
TCTGGATATGCTGGGAAGTGACGCCCTCGATGATTTTGACCTTGACATGCTTGGTTCGGATGCCCTTGAT
GACTTTGACCTCGACATGCTCGGCAGTGACGCCCTTGATGATTTCGACCTGGACATGCTGATTAACTCTA
GAAGTTCCGGATCTTCTGGTTCTGGTTCTGGTTCAGGATCCGGTACCGGTGGAGCTAGACCCGGGGAGCG
CCCCTTCCAGTGTCGCATTTGCATGCGGAACTTTTCGGATTCTCCAACTTTGAGGAGGCATACCCGTACT
CATACCGGTGAAAAACCGTTTCAGTGTCGGATCTGTATGCGAAATTTCTCCCAAAGATCATCTTTGGTTA
GACATCTACGTACGCACACCGGCGAGAAGCCATTCCAATGCCGAATATGCATGCGCAACTTCAGTGAAAG
AGGTAATTTGACTAGACACCTAAAAACCCACCTGAGAGGATCTTAA
